Addgene plasmid #52506: pDEST pcDNA5-FRT/TO-eGFP-Rif1
Purpose: mammalian expression vector of Rif1 siRNA resistant
Depositing lab: Daniel Durocher. Depositing organization: Sinai Health System. Publication: A cell cycle-dependent regulatory circuit composed of 53BP1-RIF1 and BRCA1-CtIP controls DNA repair pathway choice. Escribano-Diaz C, Orthwein A, Fradet-Turcotte A, Xing M, Young JT, Tkac J, Cook MA, Rosebrock AP, Munro M, Canny MD, Xu D, Durocher D. Mol Cell. 2013 Mar 7;49(5):872-83. doi: 10.1016/j.molcel.2013.01.001. Epub 2013 Jan 17. PubMed 23333306.
Backbone
  Vector backbone: pDEST pcDNA5/FRT/TO-eGFP
  Backbone size w/o insert (bp): 7510
  Total vector size (bp): 14906
  Vector type: Mammalian Expression
  Selectable markers: Hygromycin
Growth in bacteria
  Bacterial resistance: Ampicillin, 100 μg/mL
  Growth temperature: 37°C
  Growth strain: Stbl2
  Copy number: Unknown
Gene/Insert
  Gene/Insert name: RIF1
  Species: H. sapiens (human)
  Insert size (bp): 7396
  Mutation: siRNA resistant sequence: ATAGTAC
  Entrez Gene: RIF1
  Tag / fusion protein: eGFP (N terminal on backbone)
Terms and licenses: Academic/Nonprofit Terms; Industry Terms: Not Available to Industry
Depositor comments: The Rif1 insert contains G836S, V1362M, N2021Y, L2392V variants compared to the NCBI reference for isoform 2 [NM_001177663.1] but matches the NCBI protein sequence AAV51401.1.
How to cite: pDEST pcDNA5-FRT/TO-eGFP-Rif1 was a gift from Daniel Durocher (Addgene plasmid # 52506 ; http://n2t.net/addgene:52506 ; RRID:Addgene_52506)
