[The description below was written by a language model from this plasmid's Addgene catalogue record and pLannotate feature annotations shown in this document.]
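Description:
pDEST pcDNA5-FRT/TO-eGFP-Rif1 is a mammalian expression plasmid built on a Gateway-adapted pcDNA5/FRT/TO backbone that carries an N-terminal eGFP tag. It is propagated in E. coli through a high-copy ColE1/pUC-type origin with ampicillin selection (AmpR under its own bla promoter), and a fragment of the f1 origin is also present. The payload is human RIF1, a large coding sequence of roughly 7.4 kb flanked by attB1 and attB2 sites, which indicates it was introduced by Gateway recombination in frame downstream of EGFP. Expression is driven by the CMV enhancer and promoter followed by tet operator sequences, the "TO" arrangement that keeps transcription repressed in cells expressing the Tet repressor and allows induction with tetracycline or doxycycline. The transcript ends at the bGH polyadenylation signal.

Downstream of the expression cassette lies an FRT site directly preceding a hygromycin resistance gene with an SV40 poly(A) signal. No promoter is annotated directly upstream of this gene. That fits the standard Flp-In design, in which Flp-mediated recombination into a genomic FRT site places the marker behind a resident promoter and yields hygromycin-resistant, isogenic stable lines with a single-copy inducible transgene.

The RIF1 insert carries silent changes that make it resistant to an siRNA, so the construct suits complementation experiments in which endogenous RIF1 is depleted and the GFP-tagged protein is re-expressed, for example in studies of 53BP1-dependent DNA double-strand break repair pathway choice. The depositor notes four amino-acid variants relative to the isoform 2 reference, although the insert matches another deposited protein sequence. The sequenced record (about 13.2 kb) is shorter than the catalogued total size (about 14.9 kb), and the record does not explain the discrepancy.
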