Features (pLannotate 1.2.2; 24 found; start..end, strand, type, name):
    234..255     -  promoter       SV40 promoter (fragment): SV40 enhancer and early promoter
    259..483     -  polyA_signal   bGH poly(A) signal: bovine growth hormone polyadenylation signal
    531..555     +  protein_bind   attB2: mutant version of attB; recombination site for the Gateway® BP reaction BP Clonase™
    560..7897    -  CDS            RIF1: RIF1_HUMAN - Experimental evidence at protein level: Swiss-Prot protein existence level 1. Key regulator of TP53BP1 that plays a key role in the repair of double-strand DNA breaks (DSBs) in response to DNA damage: acts by promoting non-homologous end joining (NHEJ)-mediated repair of DSBs (PubMed:15342490, PubMed:28241136). In response to DNA damage, interacts with ATM-phosphorylated TP53BP1 (PubMed:23333306, PubMed:28241136). Interaction with TP53BP1 leads to dissociate the interaction between NUDT16L1/TIRR and TP53BP1, thereby unmasking the tandem Tudor-like domain of TP53BP1 and allowing re
   7903..7927    -  protein_bind   attB1: mutant version of attB; recombination site for the Gateway® BP reaction BP Clonase™
   7937..8653    -  CDS            EGFP: EGFP is a basic (constitutively fluorescent) green fluorescent protein published in 1996, derived from Aequorea victoria. It is reported to be a rapidly-maturing weak dimer with moderate acid sensitivity.
   8742..8775    -  promoter       TRE3GV promoter (fragment): 3rd-generation Tet-responsive promoter that can be activated by binding of Tet-On® 3G, optimized for retroviral and lentiviral vectors
   8783..8802    -  promoter       PLtetO-1 promoter (fragment): modified phage lambda PL promoter with tet operator sites (Lutz and Bujard, 1997)
   8804..8823    -  promoter       PLtetO-1 promoter (fragment): modified phage lambda PL promoter with tet operator sites (Lutz and Bujard, 1997)
   8825..9028    -  promoter       CMV promoter: human cytomegalovirus (CMV) immediate early promoter
   9029..9408    -  enhancer       CMV enhancer: human cytomegalovirus immediate early enhancer
   9563..9615    +  misc_feature   bom (fragment): basis of mobility region from pBR322
   9674..9778    +  promoter       AmpR promoter: bla
   9779..10639   +  CDS            AmpR: β-lactamase; bla; confers resistance to ampicillin, carbenicillin, and related antibiotics
  10810..11398   +  rep_origin     ori: high-copy-number ColE1/pMB1/pBR322/pUC origin of replication
  11581..11673   +  CDS            lacI (fragment): lac repressor; lacI; The lac repressor binds to the lac operator to inhibit transcription in E. coli. This inhibition can be relieved by adding lactose or isopropyl-β-D-thiogalactopyranoside (IPTG).
  11686..11707   +  protein_bind   CAP binding site: CAP binding activates transcription in the presence of cAMP. E. coli catabolite activator protein
  11722..11752   +  promoter       lac promoter: promoter for the E. coli lac operon
  11756..11778   +  protein_bind   lac operator (fragment): The lac repressor binds to the lac operator to inhibit transcription in E. coli. This inhibition can be relieved by adding lactose or isopropyl-β-D-thiogalactopyranoside (IPTG). lac repressor encoded by lacI
  11849..11970   -  polyA_signal   SV40 poly(A) signal: SV40 polyadenylation signal
  11965..12090   -  CDS            ble (fragment): BLE_KLEPN - Experimental evidence at protein level: Swiss-Prot protein existence level 1. Binding protein with a strong affinity to the bleomycin family of antibiotics. Binds to CL990; an antimitotic-antibiotic compound. From Klebsiella pneumoniae.
  12100..13122   -  CDS            HygR: hygromycin B phosphotransferase confers resistance to hygromycin
  13130..13177   -  protein_bind   FRT: FLP-mediated recombination occurs in the 8-bp core sequence TCTAGAAA (Turan and Bode, 2011). FLP recombinase from the Saccharomyces cerevisiae 2μ plasmid
  13182..213     -  rep_origin     f1 ori (fragment) (across the origin) (sequence partly withheld): f1 bacteriophage origin of replication; arrow indicates direction of (+) strand synthesis
>Addgene plasmid #52506 | pDEST pcDNA5-FRT/TO-eGFP-Rif1 | addgene full sequence | sequence record 372904 | Addgene NGS Result
[88 nt withheld, positions 1-88]
G
[124 nt withheld, positions 90-213]
GGGGATACCCCCTAGAGCCCCAGCTGGTTCTTTCCGCCTCAGAAGCCATAGAGCCCACCGCATCCCCAGC
ATGCCTGCTATTGTCTTCCCAATCCTCCCCCTTGCTGTCCTGCCCCACCCCACCCCCCAGAATAGAATGA
CACCTACTCAGACAATGCGATGCAATTTCCTCATTTTATTAGGAAAGGACAGTGGGAGTGGCACCTTCCA
GGGTCAAGGAAGGCACGGGGGAGGGGCAAACAACAGATGGCTGGCAACTAGAAGGCACAGTCGAGGCTGA
TCAGCGGGTTTAAACGGGCCCTCTAGACTCGAGTCACACCACTTTGTACAAGAAAGCTGGGTCCTAAATA
GAATTTTCATGGGATGGTGATCTCCAACGTGACTGTAGATTTTTTATTACAGAGTTTGCCATACAACTTA
GTTTCTCGTGCATTTCAAATAGTTGGCTTCCTGAATAATTATGAAGATCTTCTGAATCCAGCTGAAGAGC
AAGAGCACTAATCTGTGCCACAAGGTTTTTGGATAATGGAATTTCTAAAGCAACAGGATCAATTATATCT
GAGACAAGTCTTTCTTCATCAGGTGACAAAGATTTATTTTCTATTCCATTTACTGTTTTTTCAGAAATAT
CAAAAACTGGAATCTCTTCTAGTCCACGAGTCTTCACCTGCTGCTCATGATATATTCTGAGAGCCTTTTT
TACATTGGACACTTTTGGAGAACGGATAGGAAGAGTTTTTATTTCAGATGCTGTAAGAGTACTCAAATCA
CCAATAGTTTTTATATTCTTAGCTCTAATGAGTTGTCCCAGGCCTCTTGCCCACATGTTTGATGTAATCT
GAGGTAAAATGATGTCAACTGGTGCCACACAGTTCACCAATGGTGGGTAAACACTTTCTGTTGGGCATGG
TATGGATTCTTTGGCCATTTCTGAAATCTTAGATTGTGTAGTAGGAGAAGTTTTAACACTTTTTCCTATG
GGAGAACTATTGGAAGAATGGGACCGTACTATAGAGCACCGTCTATCAATGTCATCTGCCAATCCTGCTT
GGTATATTGGATCTGCAAAGGAGACACGGCGAACCTTATTAACAGGTGATGAGATTTCATCTTCTTGGGA
TCTTTTTAGTCCTCTCTTTAAAATGCTCGTAGACGGAGAAGCCAAAGGAGACCAGACACAGCGTGTCTGC
ATGCCACTAGGACTGTCATTTGCTGACACAAGTGAAGGATCAAGTTCCCTTAGTTTTTGAGGAGATGCAT
TATTGTCTTCTATTATTAGCTCAGAGATAGCTGTTCCAGATGCCAGACACTGTGATGGTTCCTCCACTTT
CTGTGAAGTATGGTGATCTTCCTGTAAAATATCACTTTCCATTACCATTTGATTGTTATCTAATTTTTCT
TCAGATTTACTATACTCAGTATTTGTTTCAGTTTTATTAGCGTCAATGATTCCTTCTTCAGTGCTCATTT
CAACTGTGTCACAAACAAAGTTGTCCATTTCTGCAGTCAACATGTTTGTTTCAGCTTCATCAGGCTTTGA
GGTTTTGGTAGTTATGCCCTCATTCTCTGTTTCACCATCATGGCCAGTTTCAGCCATTGCCTCGCCGATC
ATCATTTCTTCATAATTTTTCATTTTGGTATTCGTTTCTTCAGATGAGTGTAGATCAGATACATCATTTC
CTCCATCTAGTTCCCCAGCTGCTGTTTGTTCAGAAATCTCAGTTTGAGCATTCAATTTTACAGGTGTAGT
ATTATCAGAAAGACTAATATCTGAATTAAATTCCTCAGTTGCTACTTCTTTGGCATTCAGTTTAGCTGTG
TCTGCTTCAGAGTCATCATTTCTTTTATTTTCTTCTATTGCTGCTTCTTCAGAAATACCAGTTTTGGTTC
TCTCTTGTCCATGAAAGCTAGCTTCATTTCCTACATTCAATTCCATAGTTTTTGCTTTCTCTAGATTGGA
TTCTGTTACTTTACATGCATTTCCTTCAACAGTAACATTCTCTAGACTCAGTTCCATTTTTGGGGTTTCT
TCTGGTTTTTCTTCTTTTGTCTCCAAAGATTCCTGTGAAACATTTTTCGAGTCTCCTAAACACGGGCCAA
CAGTTTTAAAATTTTCATTAGGTGACTCCTGGCTTTCAAGAGACATTGCTTCACTAGAATCCATATCACA
AATTTCCTCTCTAAAGTTTACTATTCCAGAAGGAAGAGATTCTTGCATAGTGTTTTCTTTTGATTTGGTT
TCAGAAACAATTAATGAATCATTAATAGTATCATTATCCTCTTTGAGACCCAAATGAAAATTCACACTAT
GATGTTCATCTAAAAATTGTCCTTCAGAATATGGATTAGCTTGAGAAGTTTCTGATGGGCTTACAGGTGC
TTGCACATCTGCCTTTTTTGTTTCACTAATCTCTACGTCATTATTTTCTGTATTCTTTAACCCAATGAGT
GACTTTTCCTGAGGTTGTGATTTTTCCCCACAGCAATCACAACCTTTAGATCTCCTCACCCTCCTACTTC
TCTTGTGTTGGCATTCAAGTGTTTGAAAAGTTTTTTCTGAAAGCGAAGAAATATCTGATATCCCTATTTT
TGAGGATTCTCCCAAACTACAATTATCAAAAGAGTCTCGCTTATGTAATCTCTTAATGGCATTTCTAGTC
CTTAGATTTGATTCTGGCACAGGTAGACTTGTAAAGGAATATTCTGCATATTTGCTAGTTTCATTTTTTT
CCTCACACACATTTGGTAAATCATCAGGAACTTGCAACAAATCTGAAGTTACTGTAGAATCCTGACATAT
TACAGTATTACTTTCATCTTGTTTTTCGCAAATCGGAGATTTTATGCTTACATCTTCTTCAGAAGTTGCT
TTATAATCATGTGACTGATTTTCAGCTTTTATACATTCCTGTTTCACCACTTTCTCTTCTTGATCTTGAA
TGTCAACACTTTCATTGCTTTTGTTTTTCCATTTTCCAGATCTCTTCTTCCTAGAACCTTCTTCTTTTGC
CTCCGAACTATCAGATTCTGAGTTTTCAATGCTGGAAAGCAAACCCTGAGATGCTCTTCTAGTTTGATAC
CGTGTTCGGCCTCTGACTAGTTTCTCAGAGGACTTATCTACAATGTCCTGGGTACCATCCCCCTCAGACT
TAATGTTCTCAGGGTCTGCCTTTTTTTTATTTTGTTCAGTTTCTGCATTAGCACTAGTTTCCCCAAGAGT
CTTCTCATGTAAATTACTTCCTTTCTCAATTAAATTCTCCTGCAGAGTTTGTTCAGCAATCAGTTTTTGT
TTAGGTAACACATCATCTTTTATATGCAATGGACTCTTCTGAAGAGGTTTTTCTTCTTCCTTACGTCGTT
CCTTTTTTTGATGACTATTTTCCTTATCTTGGCTTTCAGTGGTAGACTCTACTACTTCTGAACGTCGCCT
TGAAGACCGTCTAAGGGTTTTCTGATTTGGAGTTATCTGAACCTGACTATCCTCATTTACCATTTGATCT
GCTGATATTACTACTGGGGGTGTATTCTCTTTGGATTCCAAATTAATTTCTACATTTTTCTCCTCTACAG
TATTAGTTTCCAATAATACAGCATTTTCCATTGTTGCTGCTTTAAGCTTTGTATTGTCATGCTCCATTGT
AGATTCAGAAAGATGAACCTGATTATCTGACACACATTCTGTTTGATTAAGCAAACCAGGTGGGTTATTT
TCTAAGACTACAATGCCTTCAACAGATTCCTCAGTATTTTTCTCCGGCTCAGATCTCATTAAGGGCTTAG
ACCTTTTATTCCCTGTTTGTTCAGCTTTACCAGCTCTCCGGCTTGATCTCTTAGTTCCATTCACTATTTT
TTCAGAATCAGATTTTGAAAAAGTCCCTTCTCTTTGCTTTGCTTTTGGTAGAAAATCTGTTTTAATCATG
GTTTCCTGGTTATTTTTCACTGTAACAGTTGATGAAATATTATTCAAGGGGGATGGACTAAAAGGTCTAT
TTTCTGAACCATCAAACTTCTCCAAAGTAATAAAGGTTTGCCTCCGACTTGTAGGGTATGGGGGAGTTCC
AGCAACAGTGGTATTAGAAACTGAACTACTGCTGACAACGAAAGAATTTTCTGTACTAGATGCACATTCA
GTTGATGTTTTCCTTGATGAAATTAAAGCTTTTTTTCTTTCATCATTATTACTGTTTGACATTTCTGGAC
TGGTTTTGTCAAGAGAACCACACTCATTATTCGAAAGGGAGGACTTTTCAAGATGTTCAGCCATACCACA
GTCTTCCGTGACATCTTGAGGAATGACAATGTCACTGTCCATTTGCTCCTCCGTAATCATCATCTTAGAA
TCCTCCTTTGGTTTTCTGGTTAAAGTAGGAATTTCCATAGGCTCTTCCTGACTATACTGAGTAAATAAGG
TATCTTGGGAAACATCCAGATTATTATACATGGCAGGAATATCACACCGCTTTGTTTTGAGAACTTCTTT
TTGATGATCAGTTAATATTCTTTCCTTTGCATCTTTTCCTTCTGGAGGTATAAACACAAAGTCAGTAGAC
TTTTCCTCTTCCAAAAGAATTTCACCCTTTACTTTTAAAGACGAAGATTCAAGTTTCAGTTTGGCTGCTG
GTTTCATATTTTCTTTTTTATTCTTTGTTTGTGCCAAAAATGAATCTCTTTTTCCATTTGATTTTCTCTC
CATGCCACTTATCTTCACATTTAGTTGTGAATTTTCTGTTCCATCAGAATATGGTCCACTGGATTCCTCC
ATCATTTCAACAGTTTCCAAACCAGGCAACAGGAGCAGAAATTTTTGTTTGGCTTGTGTTAGTACTGGTT
TTAACTCTTCAGGATAAACCAACATCATCACTTTGGCAAAAGTGGCATTCCAGAACTGAGCACTCTGTTT
TCGAATCTGTTTATTCTTGTGCAGAAATATTATGCATAATAGTGGGGAGAGTTGTTCAAGAAGTTCACTA
TCATAAGTTCCGGTGTAGCTGAATTGCAGACAAGCAATAATTTCTCCCAGTAGCTTTTCTAACTTGTTGT
TCAGACAACTATATACTTTAGGAACTTCATCAAGCTTTGAGTTTTCATAAAATAATGCCAGAGGTCTTGT
TAAAGTTGCAAATATTTTTCGGATCATAGAAGGCAAAGAAATATGCCCAAGTACACTGGAAATAATGCTG
GTGATTGAGTTGCCAATAGTGAAGAGGGTATCAGAATGTGCTTCCTTGAAGCTCAGTGTGTGGAAAGAAT
AGATCACTTTCACAATAAGTTTAAATAAAGAAGTCAATTTCCCTAGGGGCTCATTCTTCTTTTTGGACCA
ATCTGAAGGTCTCTGTGGTGATTTAACTTTGGGCTGATATTTAATATTATATGGTGAGAAGTCAATGCAA
TCAACCATTACAGTAATAATATAAATAATTCTATCCACGAACAACAAATTAGAAAAGCCTTCATCTTCCA
AACTGGACATTATCTTGGAAGAAAGTTCCTCACAGCACAAGTTCTCTTCTGCTGTTGCCACCAAAGCAGC
ACAACGAGCAAATGCTCTATATAACTCTGACCAAGTTCTAAGCAAAGTCTTCATGGTGGCCACTGGAAAT
CTCTGTTCTGAAAAAATGTGGTTTACTGGTAAAGTCAATGCACCATAGATGGCACTAAAATTATGTTCTA
AGGCATCACCTTGATTTACTTCATTGGTCTGATTAATCAATTCAGTTAATGGGGTGACTATAACACTCCA
CATTTTCCAGAGATGCTCCTTATTTTCCAACTGCTTTGCATTTTGATTAATAACATTTAAAACTGAGTCA
CTGAAAGCTAGTGGTGAAGTTGGACCAGAAAGAACACAGCCTACAAGTGATTCCAAACTGAGAAAGAACC
TTTCATCTGATACACCACATTCCAAGAAATTGTTGAAAATTAATTGAATTAAGAACAAAGCTGGAGTTCC
ATTAAGAATATCCATATTAGCAACCTGATATGCTGGTGAACCTAATACTTTCTGAGGAAGTCCTTTAATT
GTAATTTCCATGAGGACCAGCGTTTTTGATACAGGAAATACTTCAGACTTTACTATGCTTTCCAAAGACT
TTAATAAGAGAGTCAAAACTTCAGAACCTGGTTTCTCTTTTTTGTTACCTGATTCAGTAACTGACTTCAC
CAAGCTAATTAGCTCCTTCCAGATAGCACTGACAACCACATCGGGGGCATCTTTTCCAACTGCAACAAAG
CTATCATGAACAGCAGTGATAAGTGTATTTGCATGTTTGGAAAAAAAGGAAGGGCTGCTGATTAACGGAT
GTTCCAATGGCTCTAAGCTCAGCACAAGTTTATTTTGCTTAGCAAAACTCAAGGCTTCTGGACCCAACAA
GAAATGAAGCAACATTTCAAGTCCCAAAAGTTGAATGGATGGGATTGTGGCCATTCCACCTAAATTCGAA
CTCAGGTTCATTCGGGGAGTTCCCGGGGCTCCGTACGGGGAGGAAGCACCTTTGTGTACAGGAGTCATAG
GATTTAAACCTGGAGATGTAGCTACATGACACGAATTGCCCTGAGGTGAGGCATTAGAATCAATGCTTAT
TGTACTTTGAATCAGAGGCACACAAACCTGTTCAAAATTAGCAGGAAGATGAGGTCCAAGTCTCATCAGT
AAATACCACCAGACTTCTAGTTTTGTTAATGCTAGAGTTTCTGTTCTCACATGGATGGAACTCAAAGGCT
GCATTAACAACTTGAGTCTTTTTGCACTACATAGTATATCTGGATTTAAAGCAAAATTATCTATTAAACT
CTTCCAAGCAATAAAAGCTATCTTTTTAATCATGGGTGCTCCACTACGAAATCCAAGTTCTTCTAGTTGC
AAGAGAGAATTGATGAAACTCCCACTTCGATGCAAGGTCCTTCCAAGTAGTTTGACAAACAAAGGCCATA
ATTTTAACACGTAAGTCTCATTTTTACTCATAAATAGCTTCTGAAGTTCTGAGATTAATTTAGTAGTCAT
AAGCTGCTCCGTAATAGATGCTATTTCTTGCTGTTTCTGAAGCAATAATGGCATTCCCATCTCCAGAGCA
GTTGCTCCCCGCAAATGTACCTTTTGTGCTGAATGAACCACTAAAGGTATGACCAGTTTTGCCCACCTCA
CTGCCTCTTCTCCCATTTGAATTGGGGCTTGTTCAATTAGCCTTACGATAACATTTAATGCTTCAAAATC
AACAACAGCAGAATGCGTCTCTCCTTTGTTAAACAGTATTTCTAATGAATCAATTATACTGGATACCATT
TTGCCAACCACTTCAGAGGGAAATGTCTGCTTAGATATCACCCAAAGTGCTCTAGTACGTACATTTTTGT
CTGAATTCTTAATGGTATCATTCAATTTTGAAAGCAATTCTAGAGCATTTGCCTCTGATAATTCTGAGGT
AATTTTGGGATTATATAAGCAAAACCCCAGGGCTTGTAGAGCAGCACTACTCAGCTCCGAGTTTTGACTG
GAAATGTGAGTCTTTAAAACTTTGTACAGCCGAGGAAGTTTTTTCTCAATTTCTGTAATTACTTCTTTTC
CTTCTTCTCCAGTCATACGACTGGTCAGAGTCAGGTAAGCGTCAGTCTGCCCTCCATGGGAGGCAGAAGG
GTCTTCCAAAGTCTCCAACAGCGGCGCGAGGGGGCTCTGACCCCTGGCCGTCATGGTGAAGCCTGCTTTT
TTGTACAAACTTGTGGGCGCGCCCTTGTACAGCTCGTCCATGCCGAGAGTGATCCCGGCGGCGGTCACGA
ACTCCAGCAGGACCATGTGATCGCGCTTCTCGTTGGGGTCTTTGCTCAGGGCGGACTGGGTGCTCAGGTA
GTGGTTGTCGGGCAGCAGCACGGGGCCGTCGCCGATGGGGGTGTTCTGCTGGTAGTGGTCGGCGAGCTGC
ACGCTGCCGTCCTCGATGTTGTGGCGGATCTTGAAGTTCACCTTGATGCCGTTCTTCTGCTTGTCGGCCA
TGATATAGACGTTGTGGCTGTTGTAGTTGTACTCCAGCTTGTGCCCCAGGATGTTGCCGTCCTCCTTGAA
GTCGATGCCCTTCAGCTCGATGCGGTTCACCAGGGTGTCGCCCTCGAACTTCACCTCGGCGCGGGTCTTG
TAGTTGCCGTCGTCCTTGAAGAAGATGGTGCGCTCCTGGACGTAGCCTTCGGGCATGGCGGACTTGAAGA
AGTCGTGCTGCTTCATGTGGTCGGGGTAGCGGCTGAAGCACTGCACGCCGTAGGTCAGGGTGGTCACGAG
GGTGGGCCAGGGCACGGGCAGCTTGCCGGTGGTGCAGATGAACTTCAGGGTCAGCTTGCCGTAGGTGGCA
TCGCCCTCGCCCTCGCCGGACACGCTGAACTTGTGGCCGTTTACGTCGCCGTCCAGCTCGACCAGGATGG
GCACCACCCCGGTGAACAGCTCCTCGCCCTTGCTCACCATGGTACCAAGCTTAAGTTTAAACGCTAGAGT
CCGGAGGCTGGATCGGTCCCGGTGTCTTCTATGGAGGTCAAAACAGCGTGGATGGCGTCTCCAGGCGATC
TGACGGTTCACTAAACGAGCTCGTCGACGATCTCTATCACTGATAGGGAGATCTCTATCACTGATAGGGA
GAGCTCTGCTTATATAGACCTCCCACCGTACACGCCTACCGCCCATTTGCGTCAATGGGGCGGAGTTGTT
ACGACATTTTGGAAAGTCCCGTTGATTTTGGTGCCAAAACAAACTCCCATTGACGTCAATGGGGTGGAGA
CTTGGAAATCCCCGTGAGTCAAACCGCTATCCACGCCCATTGATGTACTGCCAAAACCGCATCACCATGG
TAATAGCGATGACTAATACGTAGATGTACTGCCAAGTAGGAAAGTCCCATAAGGTCATGTACTGGGCATA
ATGCCAGGCGGGCCATTTACCGTCATTGACGTCAATAGGGGGCGTACTTGGCATATGATACACTTGATGT
ACTGCCAAGTGGGCAGTTTACCGTAAATACTCCACCCATTGACGTCAATGGAAAGTCCCTATTGGCGTTA
CTATGGGAACATACGTCATTATTGACGTCAATGGGCGGGGGTCGTTGGGCGGTCAGCCAGGCGGGCCATT
TACCGTAAGTTATGTAACGCGGAACTCCATATATGGGCTATGAACTAATGACCCCGTAATTGATTACTAT
TAATAACTAGTCAATAATCAATGTCAACGCGTATATCTGGCCCGTACATCGCGAAGCAGCGCAAAACGCC
TAACCCTAAGCAGATTCTTCATGCAATTGTCGGTCAAGCCTTGCCTTGTTGTAGCTTAAATTTTGCTCGC
GCACTACTCAGCGACCTCCAACACACAAGCAGGGAGCAGATACTGGCTTAACTATGCGGCATCAGAGCAG
ATTGTACTGAGAGTGCACCATAGGGGATCGGGAGATCTCCCGATCCGTCGACGTCAGGTGGCACTTTTCG
GGGAAATGTGCGCGGAACCCCTATTTGTTTATTTTTCTAAATACATTCAAATATGTATCCGCTCATGAGA
CAATAACCCTGATAAATGCTTCAATAATATTGAAAAAGGAAGAGTATGAGTATTCAACATTTCCGTGTCG
CCCTTATTCCCTTTTTTGCGGCATTTTGCCTTCCTGTTTTTGCTCACCCAGAAACGCTGGTGAAAGTAAA
AGATGCTGAAGATCAGTTGGGTGCACGAGTGGGTTACATCGAACTGGATCTCAACAGCGGTAAGATCCTT
GAGAGTTTTCGCCCCGAAGAACGTTTTCCAATGATGAGCACTTTTAAAGTTCTGCTATGTGGCGCGGTAT
TATCCCGTATTGACGCCGGGCAAGAGCAACTCGGTCGCCGCATACACTATTCTCAGAATGACTTGGTTGA
GTACTCACCAGTCACAGAAAAGCATCTTACGGATGGCATGACAGTAAGAGAATTATGCAGTGCTGCCATA
ACCATGAGTGATAACACTGCGGCCAACTTACTTCTGACAACGATCGGAGGACCGAAGGAGCTAACCGCTT
TTTTGCACAACATGGGGGATCATGTAACTCGCCTTGATCGTTGGGAACCGGAGCTGAATGAAGCCATACC
AAACGACGAGCGTGACACCACGATGCCTGTAGCAATGGCAACAACGTTGCGCAAACTATTAACTGGCGAA
CTACTTACTCTAGCTTCCCGGCAACAATTAATAGACTGGATGGAGGCGGATAAAGTTGCAGGACCACTTC
TGCGCTCGGCCCTTCCGGCTGGCTGGTTTATTGCTGATAAATCTGGAGCCGGTGAGCGTGGGTCTCGCGG
TATCATTGCAGCACTGGGGCCAGATGGTAAGCCCTCCCGTATCGTAGTTATCTACACGACGGGGAGTCAG
GCAACTATGGATGAACGAAATAGACAGATCGCTGAGATAGGTGCCTCACTGATTAAGCATTGGTAACTGT
CAGACCAAGTTTACTCATATATACTTTAGATTGATTTAAAACTTCATTTTTAATTTAAAAGGATCTAGGT
GAAGATCCTTTTTGATAATCTCATGACCAAAATCCCTTAACGTGAGTTTTCGTTCCACTGAGCGTCAGAC
CCCGTAGAAAAGATCAAAGGATCTTCTTGAGATCCTTTTTTTCTGCGCGTAATCTGCTGCTTGCAAACAA
AAAAACCACCGCTACCAGCGGTGGTTTGTTTGCCGGATCAAGAGCTACCAACTCTTTTTCCGAAGGTAAC
TGGCTTCAGCAGAGCGCAGATACCAAATACTGTTCTTCTAGTGTAGCCGTAGTTAGGCCACCACTTCAAG
AACTCTGTAGCACCGCCTACATACCTCGCTCTGCTAATCCTGTTACCAGTGGCTGCTGCCAGTGGCGATA
AGTCGTGTCTTACCGGGTTGGACTCAAGACGATAGTTACCGGATAAGGCGCAGCGGTCGGGCTGAACGGG
GGGTTCGTGCACACAGCCCAGCTTGGAGCGAACGACCTACACCGAACTGAGATACCTACAGCGTGAGCTA
TGAGAAAGCGCCACGCTTCCCGAAGGGAGAAAGGCGGACAGGTATCCGGTAAGCGGCAGGGTCGGAACAG
GAGAGCGCACGAGGGAGCTTCCAGGGGGAAACGCCTGGTATCTTTATAGTCCTGTCGGGTTTCGCCACCT
CTGACTTGAGCGTCGATTTTTGTGATGCTCGTCAGGGGGGCGGAGCCTATGGAAAAACGCCAGCAACGCG
GCCTTTTTACGGTTCCTGGCCTTTTGCTGGCCTTTTGCTCACATGTTCTTTCCTGCGTTATCCCCTGATT
CTGTGGATAACCGTATTACCGCCTTTGAGTGAGCTGATACCGCTCGCCGCAGCCGAACGACCGAGCGCAG
CGAGTCAGTGAGCGAGGAAGCGGAAGAGCGCCCAATACGCAAACCGCCTCTCCCCGCGCGTTGGCCGATT
CATTAATGCAGCTGGCACGACAGGTTTCCCGACTGGAAAGCGGGCAGTGAGCGCAACGCAATTAATGTGA
GTTAGCTCACTCATTAGGCACCCCAGGCTTTACACTTTATGCTTCCGGCTCGTATGTTGTGTGGAATTGT
GAGCGGATAACAATTTCACACAGGAAACAGCTATGACCATGATTACGCCAAGCTCTAGCTAGAGGTCGAC
GGTATACAGACATGATAAGATACATTGATGAGTTTGGACAAACCACAACTAGAATGCAGTGAAAAAAATG
CTTTATTTGTGAAATTTGTGATGCTATTGCTTTATTTGTAACCATTATAAGCTGCAATAAACAAGTTGGG
GTGGGCGAAGAACTCCAGCATGAGATCCCCGCGCTGGAGGATCATCCAGCCGGCGTCCCGGAAAACGATT
CCGAAGCCCAACCTTTCATAGAAGGCGGCGGTGGAATCGAAATCTCGTAGTACGTGCTATTCCTTTGCCC
TCGGACGAGTGCTGGGGCGTCGGTTTCCACTATCGGCGAGTACTTCTACACAGCCATCGGTCCAGACGGC
CGCGCTTCTGCGGGCGATTTGTGTACGCCCGACAGTCCCGGCTCCGGATCGGACGATTGCGTCGCATCGA
CCCTGCGCCCAAGCTGCATCATCGAAATTGCCGTCAACCAAGCTCTGATAGAGTTGGTCAAGACCAATGC
GGAGCATATACGCCCGGAGCCGCGGCGATCCTGCAAGCTCCGGATGCCTCCGCTCGAAGTAGCGCGTCTG
CTGCTCCATACAAGCCAACCACGGCCTCCAGAAGAAGATGTTGGCGACCTCGTATTGGGAATCCCCGAAC
ATCGCCTCGCTCCAGTCAATGACCGCTGTTATGCGGCCATTGTCCGTCAGGACATTGTTGGAGCCGAAAT
CCGCGTGCACGAGGTGCCGGACTTCGGGGCAGTCCTCGGCCCAAAGCATCAGCTCATCGAGAGCCTGCGC
GACGGACGCACTGACGGTGTCGTCCATCACAGTTTGCCAGTGATACACATGGGGATCAGCAATCGCGCAT
ATGAAATCACGCCATGTAGTGTATTGACCGATTCCTTGCGGTCCGAATGGGCCGAACCCGCTCGTCTGGC
TAAGATCGGCCGCAGCGATCGCATCCATGGCCTCCGCGACCGGCTGCAGAACAGCGGGCAGTTCGGTTTC
AGGCAGGTCTTGCAACGTGACACCCTGTGCACGGCGGGAGATGCAATAGGTCAGGCTCTCGCTGAACTCC
CCAATGTCAAGCACTTCCGGAATCGGGAGCGCGGCCGATGCAAAGTGCCGATAAACATAACGATCTTTGT
AGAAACCATCGGCGCAGCTATTTACCCGCAGGACATATCCACGCCCTCCTACATCGAAGCTGAAAGCACG
AGATTCTTCGCCCTCCGAGAGCTGCATCAGGTCGGAGACGCTGTCGAACTTTTCGATCAGAAACTTCTCG
ACAGACGTCGCGGTGAGTTCAGGCTTTTTGGCCAAGGAAGTTCCTATACTTTCTAGAGAATAGGAACTTC
GGAATAGGAACTTCTAGGTACGTGAACCATCACCCTAAT
