>Addgene plasmid #52506 | pDEST pcDNA5-FRT/TO-eGFP-Rif1 | addgene partial sequence | sequence record 114887 | LNCX 5'-AGCTCGTTTAGTGAACCGTCAGATC-3'
GACACCGGGACCGATCCAGCCTCCGGACTCTAGCGTTTAAACTTAAGCTTGGTACCATGGTGAGCAAGGG
CGAGGAGCTGTTCACCGGGGTGGTGCCCATCCTGGTCGAGCTGGACGGCGACGTAAACGGCCACAAGTTC
AGCGTGTCCGGCGAGGGCGAGGGCGATGCCACCTACGGCAAGCTGACCCTGAAGTTCATCTGCACCACCG
GCAAGCTGCCCGTGCCCTGGCCCACCCTCGTGACCACCCTGACCTACGGCGTGCAGTGCTTCAGCCGCTA
CCCCGACCACATGAAGCAGCACGACTTCTTCAAGTCCGCCATGCCCGAAGGCTACGTCCAGGAGCGCACC
ATCTTCTTCAAGGACGACGGCAACTACAAGACCCGCGCCGAGGTGAAGTTCGAGGGCGACACCCTGGTGA
ACCGCATCGAGCTGAAGGGCATCGACTTCAAGGAGGACGGCAACATCCTGGGGCACAAGCTGGAGTACAA
CTACAACAGCCACAACGTCTATATCATGGCCGACAAGCAGAAGAACGGCATCAAGGTGAACTTCAAGATC
CGCCACAACATCGAGGACGGCAGCGTGCAGCTCGCCGACCACTACCAGCAGAACACCCCCATCGGCGACG
GCCCCGTGCTGCTGCCCGACAACCACTACCTGAGCACCCAGTCCGCCCTGAGCAAAGACCCCAACGAGAA
GCGCGATCACATGGTCCTGCTGGAGTTCGTGACCGCCGCCGGGATCACTCTCGGCATGGACGAGCTGTAC
AAGG
