>Addgene plasmid #52506 | pDEST pcDNA5-FRT/TO-eGFP-Rif1 | addgene partial sequence | sequence record 115153 | BGH-rev 5'-TAGAAGGCACAGTCGAGG-3'
GACTCGAGTCACACCACTTTGTACAAGAAAGCTGGGTCCTAAATAGAATTTTCATGGGATGGTGATCTCC
AACGTGACTGTAGATTTTTTATTACAGAGTTTGCCATACAACTTAGTTTCTCGTGCATTTCAAATAGTTG
GCTTCCTGAATAATTATGAAGATCTTCTGAATCCAGCTGAAGAGCAAGAGCACTAATCTGTGCCACAAGG
TTTTTGGATAATGGAATTTCTAAAGCAACAGGATCAATTATATCTGAGACAAGTCTTTCTTCATCAGGTG
ACAAAGATTTATTTTCTATTCCATTTACTGTTTTTTCAGAAATATCAAAAACTGGAATCTCTTCTAGTCC
ACGAGTCTTCACCTGCTGCTCATGATATATTCTGAGAGCCTTTTTTACATTGGACACTTTTGGAGAACGG
ATAGGAAGAGTTTTTATTTCAGATGCTGTAAGAGTACTCAAATCACCAATAGTTTTTATATTCTTAGCTC
TAATGAGTTGTCCCAGGCCTCTTGCCCACATGTTTGATGTAATCTGAGGTAAAATGATGTCAACTGGTGC
CACACAGTTCACCAATGGTGGGTAAACACTTTCTGTTGGGCATGGTATGGATTCTTTGGCCATTTCTGAA
ATCTTAGATTGTGTAGTAGGAGAAGTTTTAACACTTTTTCCTATGGGAGAACTATTGGAAGAATGGGACC
GTACTATAGAGCACCGTCTATCAATGTCATCTGCCAA
